Addgene plasmid #219208: SFFV-CENPT-Brd 266
Purpose: Transcription factor CENPT with a specific barcode assigned.
Depositing lab: Filipe Pereira. Depositing organization: Center for Neuroscience and Cell Biology, University of Coimbra. Publication: A combinatorial transcription factor screening platform for immune cell reprogramming. Kurochkin I, Altman AR, Caiado I, Pertiga-Cabral D, Halitzki E, Minaeva M, Zimmermannova O, Henriques-Oliveira L, Klein D, Nair M, Oliveira D, Cajal LR, Knittel R, Feick C, Ringner M, Martin M, Cirovic B, Pires CF, Rosa FF, Sitnicka E, Theis FJ, Pereira CF. Cell Syst. 2026 Jan 21;17(1):101457. doi: 10.1016/j.cels.2025.101457. Epub 2026 Jan 14. PubMed 41539305.
Backbone
  Vector backbone: SFFV-MCS
  Backbone size w/o insert (bp): 6638
  Vector type: Lentiviral
Growth in bacteria
  Bacterial resistance: Ampicillin, 100 μg/mL
  Growth temperature: 37°C
  Growth strain: NEB Stable
  Copy number: High Copy
Gene/Insert
  Gene/Insert name: CENPT
  Species: H. sapiens (human)
  Insert size (bp): 1686
  Mutation: Codon optimized
  Entrez Gene: CENPT (a.k.a. C16orf56, CENP-T, SSMGA)
  Promoter: The spleen focus-forming virus (SFFV) promoter
  Cloning method: Restriction Enzyme; 5′ cloning site Bsp119I (not destroyed); 3′ cloning site BstHI (not destroyed)
Terms and licenses: Academic/Nonprofit Terms; Industry Terms: Not Available to Industry
Depositor comments: Barcode sequence cloned into XbaI restriction site. Design of plasmid is as follows: SFFV-[TF sequence]-WPRE-[Barcode sequence].
How to cite: SFFV-CENPT-Brd 266 was a gift from Filipe Pereira (Addgene plasmid # 219208 ; http://n2t.net/addgene:219208 ; RRID:Addgene_219208)
