[The description below was written by a language model from this plasmid's Addgene catalogue record and pLannotate feature annotations shown in this document.]
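Description:
SFFV-CENPT-Brd 266 is a lentiviral expression plasmid built on the SFFV-MCS backbone, carrying a codon-optimized human CENPT open reading frame together with a construct-specific DNA barcode. It is propagated in E. coli through a high-copy ColE1/pUC-type origin with ampicillin selection (AmpR, β-lactamase). The bacterial portion also retains pBluescript-derived remnants such as an f1 origin, lacZα and lac promoter/operator fragments, and T7 and T3 promoters. The sequenced record is 8,324 nt, consistent with the stated backbone and insert sizes.

The transfer cassette has the layout of a third-generation, self-inactivating HIV-1 vector. An RSV promoter fused to a truncated 5' LTR drives genomic RNA production in packaging cells. It is followed by the Ψ packaging signal with a partial gag sequence, the Rev response element for Rev-dependent nuclear export, and the cPPT/CTS, which aids nuclear import of the reverse-transcribed genome. The internal spleen focus-forming virus (SFFV) LTR promoter drives CENPT, which was inserted between flanking cloning-site remnants. A WPRE downstream enhances transcript stability and expression. According to the depositor, the barcode was cloned into an XbaI site after the WPRE, giving the order SFFV–TF–WPRE–barcode; the feature table does not annotate the barcode itself. The cassette ends in a ΔU3 3' LTR, with an SV40 poly(A) signal and SV40 origin beyond it. No mammalian selection marker or fluorescent reporter is annotated.

The construct belongs to a barcoded transcription factor collection made for combinatorial screening in immune cell reprogramming. Because the barcode lies upstream of the 3' LTR, it should be carried within the integrated provirus and its transcript, which would allow the delivered factor to be identified by sequencing.
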