Features (pLannotate 1.2.2; 29 found; start..end, strand, type, name):
     94..112     -  promoter       T7 promoter: promoter for bacteriophage T7 RNA polymerase
    120..275     +  CDS            lacZα (fragment): LacZα fragment of β-galactosidase; lacZ fragment
    280..708     +  rep_origin     f1 ori (sequence partly withheld): f1 bacteriophage origin of replication; arrow indicates direction of (+) strand synthesis
    761..865     +  promoter       AmpR promoter: bla
    866..1726    +  CDS            AmpR: β-lactamase; bla; confers resistance to ampicillin, carbenicillin, and related antibiotics
   1897..2485    +  rep_origin     ori: high-copy-number ColE1/pMB1/pBR322/pUC origin of replication
   2668..2760    +  CDS            lacI (fragment): lac repressor; lacI; The lac repressor binds to the lac operator to inhibit transcription in E. coli. This inhibition can be relieved by adding lactose or isopropyl-β-D-thiogalactopyranoside (IPTG).
   2773..2794    +  protein_bind   CAP binding site: CAP binding activates transcription in the presence of cAMP. E. coli catabolite activator protein
   2809..2839    +  promoter       lac promoter: promoter for the E. coli lac operon
   2847..2863    +  protein_bind   lac operator: The lac repressor binds to the lac operator to inhibit transcription in E. coli. This inhibition can be relieved by adding lactose or isopropyl-β-D-thiogalactopyranoside (IPTG). lac repressor encoded by lacI
   2908..2926    +  promoter       T3 promoter: promoter for bacteriophage T3 RNA polymerase
   2954..3180    +  promoter       RSV promoter: Rous sarcoma virus enhancer/promoter
   3181..3361    +  LTR            5' LTR (truncated): truncated 5' long terminal repeat (LTR) from HIV-1
   3408..3533    +  misc_feature   HIV-1 Ψ: packaging signal of human immunodeficiency virus type 1
   3517..3880    +  CDS            HIV-1 gag (fragment): gag protein from human immunodeficiency virus 1; gag
   4026..4259    +  misc_feature   RRE: The Rev response element (RRE) of HIV-1 allows for Rev-dependent mRNA export from the nucleus to the cytoplasm.
   4636..4736    +  CDS            Rev (fragment): human immunodeficiency virus 1 (HIV-1) Rev protein; rev; enhances nuclear export of unspliced and incompletely spliced viral mRNAs
   4755..4872    +  misc_feature   cPPT/CTS: central polypurine tract and central termination sequence of HIV-1
   4906..5307    +  promoter       SFFV promoter: spleen focus-forming virus long terminal repeat (LTR) promoter
   5317..5340    +  misc_feature   MCS (fragment): pBluescript multiple cloning site
   5365..7047    +  CDS            CENPT: CENPT_HUMAN - Also known as C16orf56, ICEN22. Experimental evidence at protein level: Swiss-Prot protein existence level 1. Component of the CENPA-NAC (nucleosome-associated) complex, a complex that plays a central role in assembly of kinetochore proteins, mitotic progression and chromosome segregation. The CENPA-NAC complex recruits the CENPA-CAD (nucleosome distal) complex and may be involved in incorporation of newly synthesized CENPA into centromeres. Part of a nucleosome-associated complex that binds specifically to histone H3- containing nucleosomes at the centromere, as opposed to nucle
   7058..7083    +  misc_feature   MCS (fragment): pBluescript multiple cloning site
   7083..7142    +  CDS            S (fragment): HBSAG_WHV6 - Experimental evidence at transcript level: Swiss-Prot protein existence level 2. The middle envelope protein plays an important role in the budding of the virion. It is involved in the induction of budding in a nucleocapsid independent way. In this process the majority of envelope proteins bud to form subviral lipoprotein particles of 22 nm of diameter that do not contain a nucleocapsid (By similarity). From Woodchuck hepatitis B virus (isolate w64/pWS23) (WHV).
   7274..7677    +  misc_feature   WPRE: woodchuck hepatitis virus posttranscriptional regulatory element
   7735..7794    +  CDS            nef (fragment): NEF_HV1Z2 - Experimental evidence at protein level: Swiss-Prot protein existence level 1. Extracellular Nef protein targets CD4(+) T-lymphocytes for apoptosis by interacting with CXCR4 surface receptors. From Human immunodeficiency virus type 1 group M subtype D (isolate Z2/CDC-Z34) (HIV-1).
   7796..8029    +  LTR            3' LTR (ΔU3): self-inactivating 3' long terminal repeat (LTR) from HIV-1
   8101..8222    +  polyA_signal   SV40 poly(A) signal: SV40 polyadenylation signal
   8241..8262    +  rep_origin     SV40 ori (fragment): SV40 origin of replication
   8262..73      +  rep_origin     SV40 ori (across the origin): SV40 origin of replication
>Addgene plasmid #219208 | SFFV-CENPT-Brd 266 | addgene full sequence | sequence record 448985 | Addgene NGS Result
ATTTATGCAGAGGCCGAGGCCGCCTCGGCCTCTGAGCTATTCCAGAAGTAGTGAGGAGGCTTTTTTGGAG
GCCTAGGGACGTACCCAATTCGCCCTATAGTGAGTCGTATTACGCGCGCTCACTGGCCGTCGTTTTACAA
CGTCGTGACTGGGAAAACCCTGGCGTTACCCAACTTAATCGCCTTGCAGCACATCCCCCTTTCGCCAGCT
GGCGTAATAGCGAAGAGGCCCGCACCGATCGCCCTTCCCAACAGTTGCGCAGCCTGAATGGCGAATGGG
[124 nt withheld, positions 280-403]
C
[91 nt withheld, positions 405-495]
A
[49 nt withheld, positions 497-545]
CCTTTGACGTTGGAGTCCACGTTCTTT
[37 nt withheld, positions 573-609]
ACCCTATCTCGGTCTATTCTTTTGATTTATAAGGGATTTTGCCGATTTCGGCCTATTGGTTAAAAAATGA
GCTGATTTAACAAAAATTTAACGCGAATTTTAACAAAATATTAACGCTTACAATTTAGGTGGCACTTTTC
GGGGAAATGTGCGCGGAACCCCTATTTGTTTATTTTTCTAAATACATTCAAATATGTATCCGCTCATGAG
ACAATAACCCTGATAAATGCTTCAATAATATTGAAAAAGGAAGAGTATGAGTATTCAACATTTCCGTGTC
GCCCTTATTCCCTTTTTTGCGGCATTTTGCCTTCCTGTTTTTGCTCACCCAGAAACGCTGGTGAAAGTAA
AAGATGCTGAAGATCAGTTGGGTGCACGAGTGGGTTACATCGAACTGGATCTCAACAGCGGTAAGATCCT
TGAGAGTTTTCGCCCCGAAGAACGTTTTCCAATGATGAGCACTTTTAAAGTTCTGCTATGTGGCGCGGTA
TTATCCCGTATTGACGCCGGGCAAGAGCAACTCGGTCGCCGCATACACTATTCTCAGAATGACTTGGTTG
AGTACTCACCAGTCACAGAAAAGCATCTTACGGATGGCATGACAGTAAGAGAATTATGCAGTGCTGCCAT
AACCATGAGTGATAACACTGCGGCCAACTTACTTCTGACAACGATCGGAGGACCGAAGGAGCTAACCGCT
TTTTTGCACAACATGGGGGATCATGTAACTCGCCTTGATCGTTGGGAACCGGAGCTGAATGAAGCCATAC
CAAACGACGAGCGTGACACCACGATGCCTGTAGCAATGGCAACAACGTTGCGCAAACTATTAACTGGCGA
ACTACTTACTCTAGCTTCCCGGCAACAATTAATAGACTGGATGGAGGCGGATAAAGTTGCAGGACCACTT
CTGCGCTCGGCCCTTCCGGCTGGCTGGTTTATTGCTGATAAATCTGGAGCCGGTGAGCGTGGGTCTCGCG
GTATCATTGCAGCACTGGGGCCAGATGGTAAGCCCTCCCGTATCGTAGTTATCTACACGACGGGGAGTCA
GGCAACTATGGATGAACGAAATAGACAGATCGCTGAGATAGGTGCCTCACTGATTAAGCATTGGTAACTG
TCAGACCAAGTTTACTCATATATACTTTAGATTGATTTAAAACTTCATTTTTAATTTAAAAGGATCTAGG
TGAAGATCCTTTTTGATAATCTCATGACCAAAATCCCTTAACGTGAGTTTTCGTTCCACTGAGCGTCAGA
CCCCGTAGAAAAGATCAAAGGATCTTCTTGAGATCCTTTTTTTCTGCGCGTAATCTGCTGCTTGCAAACA
AAAAAACCACCGCTACCAGCGGTGGTTTGTTTGCCGGATCAAGAGCTACCAACTCTTTTTCCGAAGGTAA
CTGGCTTCAGCAGAGCGCAGATACCAAATACTGTTCTTCTAGTGTAGCCGTAGTTAGGCCACCACTTCAA
GAACTCTGTAGCACCGCCTACATACCTCGCTCTGCTAATCCTGTTACCAGTGGCTGCTGCCAGTGGCGAT
AAGTCGTGTCTTACCGGGTTGGACTCAAGACGATAGTTACCGGATAAGGCGCAGCGGTCGGGCTGAACGG
GGGGTTCGTGCACACAGCCCAGCTTGGAGCGAACGACCTACACCGAACTGAGATACCTACAGCGTGAGCT
ATGAGAAAGCGCCACGCTTCCCGAAGGGAGAAAGGCGGACAGGTATCCGGTAAGCGGCAGGGTCGGAACA
GGAGAGCGCACGAGGGAGCTTCCAGGGGGAAACGCCTGGTATCTTTATAGTCCTGTCGGGTTTCGCCACC
TCTGACTTGAGCGTCGATTTTTGTGATGCTCGTCAGGGGGGCGGAGCCTATGGAAAAACGCCAGCAACGC
GGCCTTTTTACGGTTCCTGGCCTTTTGCTGGCCTTTTGCTCACATGTTCTTTCCTGCGTTATCCCCTGAT
TCTGTGGATAACCGTATTACCGCCTTTGAGTGAGCTGATACCGCTCGCCGCAGCCGAACGACCGAGCGCA
GCGAGTCAGTGAGCGAGGAAGCGGAAGAGCGCCCAATACGCAAACCGCCTCTCCCCGCGCGTTGGCCGAT
TCATTAATGCAGCTGGCACGACAGGTTTCCCGACTGGAAAGCGGGCAGTGAGCGCAACGCAATTAATGTG
AGTTAGCTCACTCATTAGGCACCCCAGGCTTTACACTTTATGCTTCCGGCTCGTATGTTGTGTGGAATTG
TGAGCGGATAACAATTTCACACAGGAAACAGCTATGACCATGATTACGCCAAGCGCGCAATTAACCCTCA
CTAAAGGGAACAAAAGCTGGAGCTGCAAGCTTAATGTAGTCTTATGCAATACTCTTGTAGTCTTGCAACA
TGGTAACGATGAGTTAGCAACATGCCTTACAAGGAGAGAAAAAGCACCGTGCATGCCGATTGGTGGAAGT
AAGGTGGTACGATCGTGCCTTATTAGGAAGGCAACAGACGGGTCTGACATGGATTGGACGAACCACTGAA
TTGCCGCATTGCAGAGATATTGTATTTAAGTGCCTAGCTCGATACATAAACGGGTCTCTCTGGTTAGACC
AGATCTGAGCCTGGGAGCTCTCTGGCTAACTAGGGAACCCACTGCTTAAGCCTCAATAAAGCTTGCCTTG
AGTGCTTCAAGTAGTGTGTGCCCGTCTGTTGTGTGACTCTGGTAACTAGAGATCCCTCAGACCCTTTTAG
TCAGTGTGGAAAATCTCTAGCAGTGGCGCCCGAACAGGGACTTGAAAGCGAAAGGGAAACCAGAGGAGCT
CTCTCGACGCAGGACTCGGCTTGCTGAAGCGCGCACGGCAAGAGGCGAGGGGCGGCGACTGGTGAGTACG
CCAAAAATTTTGACTAGCGGAGGCTAGAAGGAGAGAGATGGGTGCGAGAGCGTCAGTATTAAGCGGGGGA
GAATTAGATCGCGATGGGAAAAAATTCGGTTAAGGCCAGGGGGAAAGAAAAAATATAAATTAAAACATAT
AGTATGGGCAAGCAGGGAGCTAGAACGATTCGCAGTTAATCCTGGCCTGTTAGAAACATCAGAAGGCTGT
AGACAAATACTGGGACAGCTACAACCATCCCTTCAGACAGGATCAGAAGAACTTAGATCATTATATAATA
CAGTAGCAACCCTCTATTGTGTGCATCAAAGGATAGAGATAAAAGACACCAAGGAAGCTTTAGACAAGAT
AGAGGAAGAGCAAAACAAAAGTAAGACCACCGCACAGCAAGCGGCCGCTGATCTTCAGACCTGGAGGAGG
AGATATGAGGGACAATTGGAGAAGTGAATTATATAAATATAAAGTAGTAAAAATTGAACCATTAGGAGTA
GCACCCACCAAGGCAAAGAGAAGAGTGGTGCAGAGAGAAAAAAGAGCAGTGGGAATAGGAGCTTTGTTCC
TTGGGTTCTTGGGAGCAGCAGGAAGCACTATGGGCGCAGCGTCAATGACGCTGACGGTACAGGCCAGACA
ATTATTGTCTGGTATAGTGCAGCAGCAGAACAATTTGCTGAGGGCTATTGAGGCGCAACAGCATCTGTTG
CAACTCACAGTCTGGGGCATCAAGCAGCTCCAGGCAAGAATCCTGGCTGTGGAAAGATACCTAAAGGATC
AACAGCTCCTGGGGATTTGGGGTTGCTCTGGAAAACTCATTTGCACCACTGCTGTGCCTTGGAATGCTAG
TTGGAGTAATAAATCTCTGGAACAGATTTGGAATCACACGACCTGGATGGAGTGGGACAGAGAAATTAAC
AATTACACAAGCTTAATACACTCCTTAATTGAAGAATCGCAAAACCAGCAAGAAAAGAATGAACAAGAAT
TATTGGAATTAGATAAATGGGCAAGTTTGTGGAATTGGTTTAACATAACAAATTGGCTGTGGTATATAAA
ATTATTCATAATGATAGTAGGAGGCTTGGTAGGTTTAAGAATAGTTTTTGCTGTACTTTCTATAGTGAAT
AGAGTTAGGCAGGGATATTCACCATTATCGTTTCAGACCCACCTCCCAACCCCGAGGGGACCCGACAGGC
CCGAAGGAATAGAAGAAGAAGGTGGAGAGAGAGACAGAGACAGATCCATTCGATTAGTGAACGGATCTCG
ACGGTATCGGTTAACTTTTAAAAGAAAAGGGGGGATTGGGGGGTACAGTGCAGGGGAAAGAATAGTAGAC
ATAATAGCAACAGACATACAAACTAAAGAATTACAAAAACAAATTACAAAAATTCAAAATTTTATCGATC
ACGAGACTAGCCTCGAGCTGGCTGCAGTAACGCCATTTTGCAAGGCATGGAAAAATACCAAACCAAGAAT
AGAGAAGTTCAGATCAAGGGCGGGTACATGAAAATAGCTAACGTTGGGCCAAACAGGATATCTGCGGTGA
GCAGTTTCGGCCCCGGCCCGGGGCCAAGAACAGATGGTCACCGCAGTTTCGGCCCCGGCCCGAGGCCAAG
AACAGATGGTCCCCAGATATGGCCCAACCCTCAGCAGTTTCTTAAGACCCATCAGATGTTTCCAGGCTCC
CCCAAGGACCTGAAATGACCCTGCGCCTTATTTGAATTAACCAATCAGCCTGCTTCTCGCTTCTGTTCGC
GCGCTTCTGCTTCCCGAGCTCTATAAAAGAGCTCACAACCCCTCACTCGGCGCGCCAGTCCTCCGACAGA
CTGAGTCGGCCGGTCGAATCAAGCTTATCGATACCGTCGACGGATCCGCTAGCCCGCGGTTCGAAATGGC
AGATCATAATCCAGATTCCGATTCTACACCAAGGACTTTACTTAGGCGGGTACTCGATACTGCTGATCCT
AGAACACCTCGCAGGCCTAGAAGCGCCCGTGCCGGGGCGAGGCGAGCGCTCCTCGAGACAGCCTCTCCAC
GGAAACTGAGCGGTCAGACCCGCACCATCGCAAGGGGCAGAAGTCACGGTGCAAGAAGTGTGGGGCGTTC
AGCACACATCCAAGCATCCGGCCATCTCGAAGAGCAAACCCCGAGAACTCTCTTGAAGAATATACTGCTG
ACAGCTCCCGAGAGCAGCATTTTGATGCCCGAATCAGTGGTCAAACCTGTACCTGCGCCCCAAGCCGTAC
AGCCATCACGACAGGAATCTTCTTGTGGGTCCTTAGAATTACAGTTGCCCGAACTGGAACCGCCTACCAC
TTTGGCACCTGGGTTGCTTGCTCCCGGGCGAAGAAAGCAACGTCTTCGACTCAGCGTCTTCCAACAAGGG
GTTGATCAAGGACTTAGCCTGAGTCAGGAACCACAGGGCAACGCCGACGCTAGTAGTCTGACACGGTCTC
TGAATCTCACTTTCGCAACCCCACTGCAACCCCAATCCGTCCAACGTCCAGGACTGGCAAGGCGCCCGCC
CGCACGGCGTGCCGTGGATGTTGGGGCGTTCTTAAGGGACCTTAGAGACACATCTCTCGCACCACCTAAT
ATCGTACTGGAAGATACGCAACCATTTTCACAACCTATGGTCGGGAGTCCTAATGTATACCATAGCTTGC
CTTGTACTCCCCATACCGGCGCCGAGGATGCAGAACAAGCCGCAGGGAGAAAGACTCAATCTTCCGGACC
AGGCCTTCAGAAGAACTCCCCCGGAAAGCCTGCTCAATTCCTCGCCGGCGAAGCTGAAGAAGTGAACGCT
TTCGCCCTTGGTTTTCTCAGTACTTCTTCCGGGGTGTCCGGCGAGGACGAGGTTGAACCTCTCCATGACG
GGGTCGAGGAAGCTGAAAAGAAAATGGAAGAGGAAGGCGTCTCTGTCTCAGAGATGGAAGCCACCGGAGC
CCAGGGCCCTTCACGGGTTGAAGAAGCCGAAGGCCATACCGAAGTCACAGAGGCCGAAGGCTCACAAGGC
ACCGCCGAAGCCGATGGCCCTGGAGCTAGCAGCGGAGATGAAGACGCGTCCGGTCGCGCTGCGAGCCCCG
AATCCGCTTCTAGTACACCAGAAAGCTTGCAAGCTCGCAGACACCACCAATTCCTGGAACCCGCACCTGC
CCCGGGAGCAGCTGTACTGAGCTCTGAACCGGCTGAACCATTACTGGTACGCCACCCACCCCGGCCTCGC
ACTACTGGGCCACGGCCACGCCAGGACCCACATAAAGCGGGCCTTAGTCATTACGTTAAGTTGTTCTCAT
TTTACGCCAAAATGCCAATGGAACGCAAAGCACTCGAAATGGTCGAGAAATGTTTGGACAAGTACTTTCA
ACACCTGTGCGACGACTTAGAAGTGTTCGCCGCCCACGCCGGAAGGAAAACAGTTAAACCGGAAGATTTA
GAACTCTTGATGAGAAGGCAAGGGCTCGTAACAGATCAGGTTAGTCTTCATGTCCTGGTCGAACGTCATC
TTCCACTTGAATATAGACAACTCCTGATACCATGCGCCTATTCTGGAAATAGTGTTTTCCCCGCTCAATG
AACCGGTCGGATCCCCCGGGCTGCAGGAATTCGAGCATCTTACCGCCATTTATTCCCATATTTGTTCTGT
TTTTCTTGATTTGGGTATACATTTAAATGTTAATAAAACAAAATGGTGGGGCAATCATTTACATTTTTAG
GGATATGTAATTACTAGTTCAGGTGTATTGCCACAAGACAAACATGTTAAGAAACTTTCCCGTTATTTAC
GCTCTGTTCCTGTTAATCAACCTCTGGATTACAAAATTTGTGAAAGATTGACTGATATTCTTAACTATGT
TGCTCCTTTTACGCTGTGTGGATATGCTGCTTTAATGCCTCTGTATCATGCTATTGCTTCCCGTACGGCT
TTCGTTTTCTCCTCCTTGTATAAATCCTGGTTGCTGTCTCTTTATGAGGAGTTGTGGCCCGTTGTCCGTC
AACGTGGCGTGGTGTGCTCTGTGTTTGCTGACGCAACCCCCACTGGCTGGGGCATTGCCACCACCTGTCA
ACTCCTTTCTGGGACTTTCGCTTTCCCCCTCCCGATCGCCACGGCAGAACTCATCGCCGCCTGCCTTGCC
CGCTGCTGGACAGGGGCTAGGTTGCTGGGCACTGATAATTCCGTGGTGTTGTCGGGGAAGCTGACGTCCT
TTGCAATTCGATATCAAGCTGTACCTTCTAGATGTACATAAGTGCTAGCGCTTCTAGACCAATGACTTAC
AAGGCAGCTGTAGATCTTAGCCACTTTTTAAAAGAAAAGGGGGGACTGGAAGGGCTAATTCACTCCCAAC
GAAGACAAGATCTGCTTTTTGCTTGTACTGGGTCTCTCTGGTTAGACCAGATCTGAGCCTGGGAGCTCTC
TGGCTAACTAGGGAACCCACTGCTTAAGCCTCAATAAAGCTTGCCTTGAGTGCTTCAAGTAGTGTGTGCC
CGTCTGTTGTGTGACTCTGGTAACTAGAGATCCCTCAGACCCTTTTAGTCAGTGTGGAAAATCTCTAGCA
GTAGTAGTTCATGTCATCTTATTATTCAGTATTTATAACTTGCAAAGAAATGAATATCAGAGAGTGAGAG
GAACTTGTTTATTGCAGCTTATAATGGTTACAAATAAAGCAATAGCATCACAAATTTCACAAATAAAGCA
TTTTTTTCACTGCATTCTAGTTGTGGTTTGTCCAAACTCATCAATGTATCTTATCATGTCTGGCTCTAGC
TATCCCGCCCCTAACTCCGCCCATCCCGCCCCTAACTCCGCCCAGTTCCGCCCATTCTCCGCCCCATGGC
TGACTAATTTTTTTT
