>Addgene plasmid #219208 | SFFV-CENPT-Brd 266 | depositor partial sequence | sequence record 428104 | TF ORF
ATGGCAGATCATAATCCAGATTCCGATTCTACACCAAGGACTTTACTTAGGCGGGTACTCGATACTGCTG
ATCCTAGAACACCTCGCAGGCCTAGAAGCGCCCGTGCCGGGGCGAGGCGAGCGCTCCTCGAGACAGCCTC
TCCACGGAAACTGAGCGGTCAGACCCGCACCATCGCAAGGGGCAGAAGTCACGGTGCAAGAAGTGTGGGG
CGTTCAGCACACATCCAAGCATCCGGCCATCTCGAAGAGCAAACCCCGAGAACTCTCTTGAAGAATATAC
TGCTGACAGCTCCCGAGAGCAGCATTTTGATGCCCGAATCAGTGGTCAAACCTGTACCTGCGCCCCAAGC
CGTACAGCCATCACGACAGGAATCTTCTTGTGGGTCCTTAGAATTACAGTTGCCCGAACTGGAACCGCCT
ACCACTTTGGCACCTGGGTTGCTTGCTCCCGGGCGAAGAAAGCAACGTCTTCGACTCAGCGTCTTCCAAC
AAGGGGTTGATCAAGGACTTAGCCTGAGTCAGGAACCACAGGGCAACGCCGACGCTAGTAGTCTGACACG
GTCTCTGAATCTCACTTTCGCAACCCCACTGCAACCCCAATCCGTCCAACGTCCAGGACTGGCAAGGCGC
CCGCCCGCACGGCGTGCCGTGGATGTTGGGGCGTTCTTAAGGGACCTTAGAGACACATCTCTCGCACCAC
CTAATATCGTACTGGAAGATACGCAACCATTTTCACAACCTATGGTCGGGAGTCCTAATGTATACCATAG
CTTGCCTTGTACTCCCCATACCGGCGCCGAGGATGCAGAACAAGCCGCAGGGAGAAAGACTCAATCTTCC
GGACCAGGCCTTCAGAAGAACTCCCCCGGAAAGCCTGCTCAATTCCTCGCCGGCGAAGCTGAAGAAGTGA
ACGCTTTCGCCCTTGGTTTTCTCAGTACTTCTTCCGGGGTGTCCGGCGAGGACGAGGTTGAACCTCTCCA
TGACGGGGTCGAGGAAGCTGAAAAGAAAATGGAAGAGGAAGGCGTCTCTGTCTCAGAGATGGAAGCCACC
GGAGCCCAGGGCCCTTCACGGGTTGAAGAAGCCGAAGGCCATACCGAAGTCACAGAGGCCGAAGGCTCAC
AAGGCACCGCCGAAGCCGATGGCCCTGGAGCTAGCAGCGGAGATGAAGACGCGTCCGGTCGCGCTGCGAG
CCCCGAATCCGCTTCTAGTACACCAGAAAGCTTGCAAGCTCGCAGACACCACCAATTCCTGGAACCCGCA
CCTGCCCCGGGAGCAGCTGTACTGAGCTCTGAACCGGCTGAACCATTACTGGTACGCCACCCACCCCGGC
CTCGCACTACTGGGCCACGGCCACGCCAGGACCCACATAAAGCGGGCCTTAGTCATTACGTTAAGTTGTT
CTCATTTTACGCCAAAATGCCAATGGAACGCAAAGCACTCGAAATGGTCGAGAAATGTTTGGACAAGTAC
TTTCAACACCTGTGCGACGACTTAGAAGTGTTCGCCGCCCACGCCGGAAGGAAAACAGTTAAACCGGAAG
ATTTAGAACTCTTGATGAGAAGGCAAGGGCTCGTAACAGATCAGGTTAGTCTTCATGTCCTGGTCGAACG
TCATCTTCCACTTGAATATAGACAACTCCTGATACCATGCGCCTATTCTGGAAATAGTGTTTTCCCCGCT
CAATGA
