>Addgene plasmid #219208 | SFFV-CENPT-Brd 266 | depositor partial sequence | sequence record 428105 | Barcode sequence
TGTACATAAGTGCTAGCGCT
